Addgene plasmid #100432: pCMV_mEm_4GS_LF82_607
Purpose: Mammalian expression of E. coli LF82_607 CDS fused to mEmerald
Depositing lab: Alan Huett. Depositing organization: University of Nottingham. Publication: A multi-phenotypic imaging screen to identify bacterial effectors by exogenous expression in a HeLa cell line. Collins A, Huett A. Sci Data. 2018 May 15;5:180081. doi: 10.1038/sdata.2018.81. PubMed 29762554.
Backbone
  Vector backbone: pCMV
  Backbone size w/o insert (bp): 4502
  Vector type: Mammalian Expression
Growth in bacteria
  Bacterial resistance: Ampicillin, 100 μg/mL
  Growth temperature: 37°C
  Growth strain: XL1 Blue
  Copy number: High Copy
Gene/Insert
  Gene/Insert name: LF82_607
  Insert size (bp): 846
  Promoter: CMV
  Tag / fusion protein: mEmerald (N terminal on backbone)
  Cloning method: Ligation Independent Cloning
  Sequencing primers: 5′ ACTTCTGCTCTAAAAGCTGCGG; 3′ CACTGCATTCTAGTTGTGGTTTGTC
Terms and licenses: Academic/Nonprofit Terms; Industry Terms: Not Available to Industry
How to cite: pCMV_mEm_4GS_LF82_607 was a gift from Alan Huett (Addgene plasmid # 100432 ; http://n2t.net/addgene:100432 ; RRID:Addgene_100432)
