[The description below was written by a language model from this plasmid's Addgene catalogue record and pLannotate feature annotations shown in this document.]
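Description:
pCMV_mEm_4GS_LF82_607 is a mammalian expression plasmid built on a pCMV backbone for producing an Escherichia coli LF82 coding sequence, LF82_607, as a fusion to the green fluorescent protein mEmerald. It is maintained in E. coli as a high-copy plasmid through a ColE1/pUC-type origin and selected with ampicillin via the β-lactamase gene and its native promoter. Scattered fragments of lacZα, lacI, rop, the bom region and the lac promoter/operator are annotated around the backbone; these appear to be leftovers of the pUC/pBR322-derived cloning vector ancestry rather than functional parts of the expression unit.

The expression cassette begins with the human cytomegalovirus immediate early enhancer and promoter, followed by a modified SV40 intron, which provides splice donor and acceptor sites and generally improves transcript processing and expression. The mEmerald open reading frame comes next and sits on the backbone as the N-terminal tag. The construct name suggests a "4GS" glycine-serine type linker between tag and insert, although the record does not describe it. The LF82_607 insert, recorded as 846 bp and introduced by ligation independent cloning, is not annotated in the feature table but would lie in the unannotated stretch between mEmerald and the SV40 polyadenylation signal that ends the transcript. That stretch is considerably longer than the stated insert, and the sequenced record of 6,236 nt exceeds the sum of the listed backbone and insert sizes; the record does not explain this difference.

The plasmid comes from a set used in a multi-phenotypic imaging screen in which candidate bacterial effectors were expressed exogenously in HeLa cells. The fluorescent tag allows the protein's localisation and the expressing cells to be visualised.
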