Features (pLannotate 1.2.2; 16 found; start..end, strand, type, name):
     17..116     +  misc_feature   bom (fragment): basis of mobility region from pBR322
    122..277     -  CDS            lacZα (fragment): LacZα fragment of β-galactosidase; lacZ fragment
    283..303     -  misc_feature   MCS (fragment): pUC18/19 multiple cloning site
    302..605     +  enhancer       CMV enhancer: human cytomegalovirus immediate early enhancer
    606..809     +  promoter       CMV promoter: human cytomegalovirus (CMV) immediate early promoter
    947..1043    +  intron         SV40 intron: modified SV40 intron with splice donor and acceptor sites
   1104..1820    +  CDS            mEmerald: mEmerald is a basic (constitutively fluorescent) green fluorescent protein published in 1998, derived from Aequorea victoria. It is reported to be a very rapidly-maturing monomer with moderate acid sensitivity.
   3650..3784    -  polyA_signal   SV40 poly(A) signal: SV40 polyadenylation signal
   3919..3935    -  protein_bind   lac operator: The lac repressor binds to the lac operator to inhibit transcription in E. coli. This inhibition can be relieved by adding lactose or isopropyl-β-D-thiogalactopyranoside (IPTG). lac repressor encoded by lacI
   3943..3973    -  promoter       lac promoter: promoter for the E. coli lac operon
   3988..4009    -  protein_bind   CAP binding site: CAP binding activates transcription in the presence of cAMP. E. coli catabolite activator protein
   4022..4114    -  CDS            lacI (fragment): lac repressor; lacI; The lac repressor binds to the lac operator to inhibit transcription in E. coli. This inhibition can be relieved by adding lactose or isopropyl-β-D-thiogalactopyranoside (IPTG).
   4297..4885    -  rep_origin     ori: high-copy-number ColE1/pMB1/pBR322/pUC origin of replication
   5056..5916    -  CDS            AmpR: β-lactamase; bla; confers resistance to ampicillin, carbenicillin, and related antibiotics
   5917..6021    -  promoter       AmpR promoter: bla
   6116..6151    +  CDS            rop (fragment): Rop protein, which maintains plasmids at low copy number; rop
>Addgene plasmid #100432 | pCMV_mEm_4GS_LF82_607 | addgene full sequence | sequence record 210138 | Addgene NGS Result
TTGGCGGGTGTCGGGGCTGGCTTAACTATGCGGCATCAGAGCAGATTGTACTGAGAGTGCACCATATGCG
GTGTGAAATACCGCACAGATGCGTAAGGAGAAAATACCGCATCAGGCGCCATTCGCCATTCAGGCTGCGC
AACTGTTGGGAAGGGCGATCGGTGCGGGCCTCTTCGCTATTACGCCAGCTGGCGAAAGGGGGATGTGCTG
CAAGGCGATTAAGTTGGGTAACGCCAGGGTTTTCCCAGTCACGACGTTGTAAAACGACGGCCAGTGAGTT
CGAGCTTGCATGCCTGCAGGTCGTTACATAACTTACGGTAAATGGCCCGCCTGGCTGACCGCCCAACGAC
CCCCGCCCATTGACGTCAATAATGACGTATGTTCCCATAGTAACGCCAATAGGGACTTTCCATTGACGTC
AATGGGTGGAGTATTTACGGTAAACTGCCCACTTGGCAGTACATCAAGTGTATCATATGCCAAGTACGCC
CCCTATTGACGTCAATGACGGTAAATGGCCCGCCTGGCATTATGCCCAGTACATGACCTTATGGGACTTT
CCTACTTGGCAGTACATCTACGTATTAGTCATCGCTATTACCATGGTGATGCGGTTTTGGCAGTACATCA
ATGGGCGTGGATAGCGGTTTGACTCACGGGGATTTCCAAGTCTCCACCCCATTGACGTCAATGGGAGTTT
GTTTTGGCACCAAAATCAACGGGACTTTCCAAAATGTCGTAACAACTCCGCCCCATTGACGCAAATGGGC
GGTAGGCGTGTACGGTGGGAGGTCTATATAAGCAGAGCTCGTTTAGTGAACCGTCAGATCGCCTGGAGAC
GCCATCCACGCTGTTTTGACCTCCATAGAAGACACCGGGACCGATCCAGCCTCCGGACTCTAGAGGATCC
GGTACTAGAGGAACTGAAAAACCAGAAAGTTAACTGGTAAGTTTAGTCTTTTTGTCTTTTATTTCAGGTC
CCGGATCCGGTGGTGGTGCAAATCAAAGAACTGCTCCTCAGTGGATGTTGCCTTTACTTCTAGGCCTGTA
CGGAAGTGTTACTTCTGCTCTAAAAGCTGCGGAATTGTACCCGCGGGCCCACCATGGTGAGCAAGGGCGA
GGAGCTGTTCACCGGGGTGGTGCCCATCCTGGTCGAGCTGGACGGCGACGTAAACGGCCACAAGTTCAGC
GTGTCCGGCGAGGGCGAGGGCGATGCCACCTACGGCAAGCTGACCCTGAAGTTCATCTGCACCACCGGCA
AGCTGCCCGTGCCCTGGCCCACCCTCGTGACCACCTTGACCTACGGCGTGCAGTGCTTCGCCCGCTACCC
CGACCACATGAAGCAGCACGACTTCTTCAAGTCCGCCATGCCCGAAGGCTACGTCCAGGAGCGCACCATC
TTCTTCAAGGACGACGGCAACTACAAGACCCGCGCCGAGGTGAAGTTCGAGGGCGACACCCTGGTGAACC
GCATCGAGCTGAAGGGCATCGACTTCAAGGAGGACGGCAACATCCTGGGGCACAAGCTGGAGTACAACTA
CAACAGCCACAAGGTCTATATCACCGCCGACAAGCAGAAGAACGGCATCAAGGTGAACTTCAAGACCCGC
CACAACATCGAGGACGGCAGCGTGCAGCTCGCCGACCACTACCAGCAGAACACCCCCATCGGCGACGGCC
CCGTGCTGCTGCCCGACAACCACTACCTGAGCACCCAGTCCAAGCTGAGCAAAGACCCCAACGAGAAGCG
CGATCACATGGTCCTGCTGGAGTTCGTGACCGCCGCCGGGATCACTCTCGGCATGGACGAGCTGTACAAG
CGAATTGGTGGAGGGGGCGGTTCCGGTGGCGGAGGTTCCCGAATTCGTCGACGGAGATCTGATATGTCTG
AGATCCATTCGCCCGCCGAAGCTGCTAGCCAGCGAGCTTTGGAATCTATGTATGCTTGCCTCAGTGAAGG
ACGAAGCTTCCGGCTGGAAGCTGGCGCTGGTGCGGGTAAAACGTATTCCCTTATTAAGGCACTTCGATTC
TTGATTGAGCGAAATAAGGATTTATTTGAAAAACGTAGCCAGCAAATTGCCTGCATCACCTTTACTAACG
TGGCGAAGGATGAAATCGTCGCGCGAACAGATCGAAGCCCCATCGTTTTTTGTGATACCAATCATGCGTT
CTGTTGGTCGTTAATAAGCAGCTTTCAAAAACCGTTGAGAGAACTGATTGAAACAATGCCAACATGGGCA
GAAAAGCTCGAAGAAGTTGGTGGAAGCCTTGGGAATCGTAGTATTGAGTATAATCTTGGACATCGCTCTA
TTCGCGACCATCGTATAACTCTTCATCATGACGATGTTCTTTCTTTAACTATCTCACTCATGGAGCACGA
AAAATTCCGTAGAGTGATTGCAGAACGCTTTCCAATCATTCTGGTCGATGAGTACCAGGACACTGATAAA
AACTGGATTGAGGCAATTAAACGGCATTTTCTTGGACAAGCTAGAGCACCTTTATTTGGTTTTTTCGGCG
ATCATTGGCAAAAAATCTATGGTGGTGGATGTGGAAAGCTGGAACATCAGGACGTGGTTGAAATAGGTAA
AGAAGCCAATTTTCGTTCGGACAAGATAATTGTTGATGCCCTTAATCGTATGAGACCTGAGCTACCGCAG
TGTGTTAAAGATCCCGAAGCTACAGGTTTAGTACGCGTTTTCCATACAAACAATTGGCAAGGAGTTCGTC
AAAAAGGCGTGCACTGGAGTGGTGATTTACCATTATGTGAAGGCCAGGCTACTCTGGAACGAGTTAAAAC
AACGTTGGAGCAGGATGGTTGGGTCTTTTCTCCCAATCACACCAAAATTCTCATGTTGACCCATCGACTT
TTAGCCAATCAGCAGGGCTATTCAAATATAGTGGCAGCGTTTAAATACAATGAATCCTTCACGAAAAAGG
AACATGAACATATAGCCTTTTTTGTAGACAAACTGGAACCCGCCTGTGATGCCTTTACCGCTCGTAAGTA
TGGAGAGATGTTTAATGCGCTTAGCGGTATTACACCACTGTTGCGTAGACATTCAGATAAGGTGAGTTGG
CACAATGTAATGACGCAACTTCTTGCTCTCCGCGAAACCGGTACAATTGGCGACGTAATTGAGTTCATCC
GTGCTCAACGGAAGCCAAGACTTCCAGATAAGGTTGAAAAATTTGAGCAGGAGTTACTCCATTTTGACAG
AACGGCTGATGTTGAAATGCCCCGAAGATTAAAAGAACTTGAAAAGCTGAAAAATATTCCCTATTCGGAG
GTCAGATCACTTCGCCGTTATCTTGATGGATATTCTCCATTCGAAACTAAACATGGTGTGAAAGGTGCTG
AATTTGAGAATGTCCTGGTTGTTGTTGGGCGTGGGTGGAACCAGTATAACTTCGGAGAAATGTTGGAATT
CGCTGGAGCCCAAACGATTCCAGTCGATAAGCAAGACTCATTTGAACGAAACCGAAATTTGTTTTACGTC
GCTTGTTCCAGACCCCAAAAGCGCCTTGCGATCCTTTTCAACCAAGCTTTGTCACCTGCGGCACTGACAA
CACTTGGAAATTGGTTTGGAGCAGAGACTATAATACCAGCACCGTGAATCGGTACCCTCGAGAAGCTTGC
GGCCGCGGGGATCCAGACATGATAAGATACATTGATGAGTTTGGACAAACCACAACTAGAATGCAGTGAA
AAAAATGCTTTATTTGTGAAATTTGTGATGCTATTGCTTTATTTGTAACCATTATAAGCTGCAATAAACA
AGTTAACAACAACAATTGCATTCATTTTATGTTTCAGGTTCAGGGGGAGGTGTGGGAGGTTTTTTCGGAT
CCTCTAGAGTCGATCTGCAGGCATGCTAGCTTGGCGTAATCATGGTCATAGCTGTTTCCTGTGTGAAATT
GTTATCCGCTCACAATTCCACACAACATACGAGCCGGAAGCATAAAGTGTAAAGCCTGGGGTGCCTAATG
AGTGAGCTAACTCACATTAATTGCGTTGCGCTCACTGCCCGCTTTCCAGTCGGGAAACCTGTCGTGCCAG
CTGCATTAATGAATCGGCCAACGCGCGGGGAGAGGCGGTTTGCGTATTGGGCGCTCTTCCGCTTCCTCGC
TCACTGACTCGCTGCGCTCGGTCGTTCGGCTGCGGCGAGCGGTATCAGCTCACTCAAAGGCGGTAATACG
GTTATCCACAGAATCAGGGGATAACGCAGGAAAGAACATGTGAGCAAAAGGCCAGCAAAAGGCCAGGAAC
CGTAAAAAGGCCGCGTTGCTGGCGTTTTTCCATAGGCTCCGCCCCCCTGACGAGCATCACAAAAATCGAC
GCTCAAGTCAGAGGTGGCGAAACCCGACAGGACTATAAAGATACCAGGCGTTTCCCCCTGGAAGCTCCCT
CGTGCGCTCTCCTGTTCCGACCCTGCCGCTTACCGGATACCTGTCCGCCTTTCTCCCTTCGGGAAGCGTG
GCGCTTTCTCATAGCTCACGCTGTAGGTATCTCAGTTCGGTGTAGGTCGTTCGCTCCAAGCTGGGCTGTG
TGCACGAACCCCCCGTTCAGCCCGACCGCTGCGCCTTATCCGGTAACTATCGTCTTGAGTCCAACCCGGT
AAGACACGACTTATCGCCACTGGCAGCAGCCACTGGTAACAGGATTAGCAGAGCGAGGTATGTAGGCGGT
GCTACAGAGTTCTTGAAGTGGTGGCCTAACTACGGCTACACTAGAAGAACAGTATTTGGTATCTGCGCTC
TGCTGAAGCCAGTTACCTTCGGAAAAAGAGTTGGTAGCTCTTGATCCGGCAAACAAACCACCGCTGGTAG
CGGTGGTTTTTTTGTTTGCAAGCAGCAGATTACGCGCAGAAAAAAAGGATCTCAAGAAGATCCTTTGATC
TTTTCTACGGGGTCTGACGCTCAGTGGAACGAAAACTCACGTTAAGGGATTTTGGTCATGAGATTATCAA
AAAGGATCTTCACCTAGATCCTTTTAAATTAAAAATGAAGTTTTAAATCAATCTAAAGTATATATGAGTA
AACTTGGTCTGACAGTTACCAATGCTTAATCAGTGAGGCACCTATCTCAGCGATCTGTCTATTTCGTTCA
TCCATAGTTGCCTGACTCCCCGTCGTGTAGATAACTACGATACGGGAGGGCTTACCATCTGGCCCCAGTG
CTGCAATGATACCGCGAGACCCACGCTCACCGGCTCCAGATTTATCAGCAATAAACCAGCCAGCCGGAAG
GGCCGAGCGCAGAAGTGGTCCTGCAACTTTATCCGCCTCCATCCAGTCTATTAATTGTTGCCGGGAAGCT
AGAGTAAGTAGTTCGCCAGTTAATAGTTTGCGCAACGTTGTTGCCATTGCTACAGGCATCGTGGTGTCAC
GCTCGTCGTTTGGTATGGCTTCATTCAGCTCCGGTTCCCAACGATCAAGGCGAGTTACATGATCCCCCAT
GTTGTGCAAAAAAGCGGTTAGCTCCTTCGGTCCTCCGATCGTTGTCAGAAGTAAGTTGGCCGCAGTGTTA
TCACTCATGGTTATGGCAGCACTGCATAATTCTCTTACTGTCATGCCATCCGTAAGATGCTTTTCTGTGA
CTGGTGAGTACTCAACCAAGTCATTCTGAGAATAGTGTATGCGGCGACCGAGTTGCTCTTGCCCGGCGTC
AATACGGGATAATACCGCGCCACATAGCAGAACTTTAAAAGTGCTCATCATTGGAAAACGTTCTTCGGGG
CGAAAACTCTCAAGGATCTTACCGCTGTTGAGATCCAGTTCGATGTAACCCACTCGTGCACCCAACTGAT
CTTCAGCATCTTTTACTTTCACCAGCGTTTCTGGGTGAGCAAAAACAGGAAGGCAAAATGCCGCAAAAAA
GGGAATAAGGGCGACACGGAAATGTTGAATACTCATACTCTTCCTTTTTCAATATTATTGAAGCATTTAT
CAGGGTTATTGTCTCATGAGCGGATACATATTTGAATGTATTTAGAAAAATAAACAAATAGGGGTTCCGC
GCACATTTCCCCGAAAAGTGCCACCTGACGTCTAAGAAACCATTATTATCATGACATTAACCTATAAAAA
TAGGCGTATCACGAGGCCCTTTCGTCTCGCGCGTTTCGGTGATGACGGTGAAAACCTCTGACACATGCAG
CTCCCGGAGACGGTCACAGCTTGTCTGTAAGCGGATGCCGGGAGCAGACAAGCCCGTCAGGGCGCGTCAG
CGGGTG
